Addgene plasmid #120212: CRISPRi-CENPB-g4
Purpose: CENPB CRISPRi guide RNA 4
Depositing lab: David Bartel. Depositing organization: Whitehead Institute for Biomedical Research. Publication: Widespread Influence of 3'-End Structures on Mammalian mRNA Processing and Stability. Wu X, Bartel DP. Cell. 2017 May 18;169(5):905-917.e11. doi: 10.1016/j.cell.2017.04.036. PubMed 28525757.
Backbone
  Vector backbone: pU6-sgGAL4-1
  Vector type: Lentiviral, CRISPR
  Selectable markers: Puromycin
Growth in bacteria
  Bacterial resistance: Ampicillin, 100 μg/mL
  Growth temperature: 30°C
  Growth strain: NEB Stable
  Copy number: Unknown
Gene/Insert
  Gene/Insert name: CENPB CRISPRi guide RNA
  gRNA/shRNA sequence: GCCGCCGGCCTGCCGGTCAA
  Species: H. sapiens (human)
Terms and licenses: Academic/Nonprofit Terms; Industry Terms: Not Available to Industry
How to cite: CRISPRi-CENPB-g4 was a gift from David Bartel (Addgene plasmid # 120212 ; http://n2t.net/addgene:120212 ; RRID:Addgene_120212)
