[The description below was written by a language model from this plasmid's Addgene catalogue record and pLannotate feature annotations shown in this document.]
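Description:
CRISPRi-CENPB-g4 is a lentiviral CRISPR interference guide RNA plasmid built on the pU6-sgGAL4-1 backbone, carrying the fourth of a set of guides directed against human CENPB. It is maintained in bacteria through a high-copy ColE1/pUC-type origin and an ampicillin resistance gene. The lentiviral portion has a CMV enhancer/promoter fused to a truncated HIV-1 LTR to drive genomic RNA production in packaging cells. This is followed by the Ψ packaging signal with a gag fragment, the Rev response element, the cPPT/CTS, a WPRE to boost transcript expression, and a downstream truncated LTR.

The payload consists of two units. The first is the sgRNA cassette, annotated only through a fragment of the Streptococcus pyogenes tracrRNA-derived scaffold. The backbone name implies a U6 promoter upstream of the guide, but no such promoter is annotated in either feature table. The second unit is an EF-1α promoter driving puromycin N-acetyltransferase followed by TagBFP. The two coding sequences are separated by a short unannotated gap, so the linking element is not stated. This allows transduced mammalian cells to be selected with puromycin and tracked by blue fluorescence. Two loxP sites in the same orientation flank the sgRNA and marker cassettes, so Cre could in principle excise them, although the record does not describe such a use.

The plasmid encodes no Cas9 protein, so knockdown of CENPB transcription depends on a catalytically dead Cas9 repressor supplied separately in the target cells. The two sequence records (depositor and sequencing result) differ slightly in length and start coordinate but show the same features in the same order.
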