Features (pLannotate 1.2.2; 23 found; start..end, strand, type, name):
     38..105     +  misc_RNA       tracrRNA (fragment): trans-activating CRISPR RNA for the Streptococcus pyogenes CRISPR/Cas9 system
    170..1341    +  promoter       EF-1α promoter: strong constitutive promoter for human elongation factor EF-1α
   1353..1949    +  CDS            PuroR: puromycin N-acetyltransferase; pac from Streptomyces alboniger; confers resistance to puromycin
   2025..2723    +  CDS            TagBFP: monomeric blue fluorescent protein mammalian codon-optimized
   2743..2776    +  protein_bind   loxP: Cre-mediated recombination occurs in the 8-bp core sequence (GCATACAT). Cre recombinase
   2809..2832    +  misc_feature   MCS (fragment): pBluescript multiple cloning site
   2832..3420    +  misc_feature   WPRE: woodchuck hepatitis virus posttranscriptional regulatory element
   3421..3440    +  misc_feature   MCS (fragment): pBluescript multiple cloning site
   3442..3942    +  CDS            nef (fragment): NEF_HV1LA - Experimental evidence at protein level: Swiss-Prot protein existence level 1. Extracellular Nef protein targets CD4(+) T-lymphocytes for apoptosis by interacting with CXCR4 surface receptors. From Human immunodeficiency virus type 1 group M subtype B (isolate Lai) (HIV-1).
   3949..4129    +  LTR            5' LTR (truncated): truncated 5' long terminal repeat (LTR) from HIV-1
   4191..4779    -  rep_origin     ori: high-copy-number ColE1/pMB1/pBR322/pUC origin of replication
   4950..5810    -  CDS            AmpR: β-lactamase; bla; confers resistance to ampicillin, carbenicillin, and related antibiotics
   5811..5915    -  promoter       AmpR promoter: bla
   5983..6035    -  misc_feature   bom (fragment): basis of mobility region from pBR322
   6190..6569    +  enhancer       CMV enhancer: human cytomegalovirus immediate early enhancer
   6570..6769    +  promoter       CMV promoter: human cytomegalovirus (CMV) immediate early promoter
   6787..6967    +  LTR            5' LTR (truncated): truncated 5' long terminal repeat (LTR) from HIV-1
   7014..7139    +  misc_feature   HIV-1 Ψ: packaging signal of human immunodeficiency virus type 1
   7123..7461    +  CDS            HIV-1 gag (fragment): gag protein from human immunodeficiency virus 1; gag
   7638..7871    +  misc_feature   RRE: The Rev response element (RRE) of HIV-1 allows for Rev-dependent mRNA export from the nucleus to the cytoplasm.
   8248..8348    +  CDS            Rev (fragment): human immunodeficiency virus 1 (HIV-1) Rev protein; rev; enhances nuclear export of unspliced and incompletely spliced viral mRNAs
   8398..8515    +  misc_feature   cPPT/CTS: central polypurine tract and central termination sequence of HIV-1
   8768..8801    +  protein_bind   loxP: Cre-mediated recombination occurs in the 8-bp core sequence (GCATACAT). Cre recombinase
>Addgene plasmid #120212 | CRISPRi-CENPB-g4 | depositor full sequence | sequence record 227843 | CRISPRi-CENPB-g4 sequence 8888 bps
CCGCCGGCCTGCCGGTCAAGTTTAAGAGCTAAGCTGGAAACAGCATAGCAAGTTTAAATAAGGCTAGTCC
GTTATCAACTTGAAAAAGTGGCACCGAGTCGGTGCTTTTTTTCTCGAGTACTAGGATCCATTAGGCGGCC
GCGTGGATAACCGTATTACCGCCATGCATGTGCCCGTCAGTGGGCAGAGCGCACATCGCCCACAGTCCCC
GAGAAGTTGGGGGGAGGGGTCGGCAATTGAACCGGTGCCTAGAGAAGGTGGCGCGGGGTAAACTGGGAAA
GTGATGTCGTGTACTGGCTCCGCCTTTTTCCCGAGGGTGGGGGAGAACCGTATATAAGTGCAGTAGTCGC
CGTGAACGTTCTTTTTCGCAACGGGTTTGCCGCCAGAACACAGGTAAGTGCCGTGTGTGGTTCCCGCGGG
CCTGGCCTCTTTACGGGTTATGGCCCTTGCGTGCCTTGAATTACTTCCACCTGGCTGCAGTACGTGATTC
TTGATCCCGAGCTTCGGGTTGGAAGTGGGTGGGAGAGTTCGAGGCCTTGCGCTTAAGGAGCCCCTTCGCC
TCGTGCTTGAGTTGAGGCCTGGCCTGGGCGCTGGGGCCGCCGCGTGCGAATCTGGTGGCACCTTCGCGCC
TGTCTCGCTGCTTTCGATAAGTCTCTAGCCATTTAAAATTTTTGATGACCTGCTGCGACGCTTTTTTTCT
GGCAAGATAGTCTTGTAAATGCGGGCCAAGATCTGCACACTGGTATTTCGGTTTTTGGGGCCGCGGGCGG
CGACGGGGCCCGTGCGTCCCAGCGCACATGTTCGGCGAGGCGGGGCCTGCGAGCGCGGCCACCGAGAATC
GGACGGGGGTAGTCTCAAGCTGGCCGGCCTGCTCTGGTGCCTGGCCTCGCGCCGCCGTGTATCGCCCCGC
CCTGGGCGGCAAGGCTGGCCCGGTCGGCACCAGTTGCGTGAGCGGAAAGATGGCCGCTTCCCGGCCCTGC
TGCAGGGAGCTCAAAATGGAGGACGCGGCGCTCGGGAGAGCGGGCGGGTGAGTCACCCACACAAAGGAAA
AGGGCCTTTCCGTCCTCAGCCGTCGCTTCATGTGACTCCACGGAGTACCGGGCGCCGTCCAGGCACCTCG
ATTAGTTCTCGCGCTTTTGGAGTACGTCGTCTTTAGGTTGGGGGGAGGGGTTTTATGCGATGGAGTTTCC
CCACACTGAGTGGGTGGAGACTGAAGTTAGGCCAGCTTGGCACTTGATGTAATTCTCCTTGGAATTTGCC
CTTTTTGAGTTTGGATCTTGGTTCATTCTCAAGCCTCAGACAGTGGTTCAAAGTTTTTTTCTTCCATTTC
AGGTGTCGTGAGCTAGCCCACCATGACCGAGTACAAGCCCACGGTGCGCCTCGCCACCCGCGACGACGTC
CCCCGGGCCGTACGCACCCTCGCCGCCGCGTTCGCCGACTACCCCGCCACGCGCCACACCGTCGACCCGG
ACCGCCACATCGAGCGGGTCACCGAGCTGCAAGAACTCTTCCTCACGCGCGTCGGGCTCGACATCGGCAA
GGTGTGGGTCGCGGACGACGGCGCCGCGGTGGCGGTCTGGACCACGCCGGAGAGCGTCGAAGCGGGGGCG
GTGTTCGCCGAGATCGGCCCGCGCATGGCCGAGTTGAGCGGTTCCCGGCTGGCCGCGCAGCAACAGATGG
AAGGCCTCCTGGCGCCGCACCGGCCCAAGGAGCCCGCGTGGTTCCTGGCCACCGTCGGCGTCTCGCCCGA
CCACCAGGGCAAGGGTCTGGGCAGCGCCGTCGTGCTCCCCGGAGTGGAGGCGGCCGAGCGCGCCGGGGTG
CCCGCCTTCCTGGAGACCTCCGCGCCCCGCAACCTCCCCTTCTACGAGCGGCTCGGCTTCACCGTCACCG
CCGACGTCGAGGTGCCCGAAGGACCGCGCACCTGGTGCATGACCCGCAAGCCCGGTGCCGGATCGGGAGA
GGGCAGAGGAAGTCTGCTAACATGCGGTGACGTCGAGGAGAATCCTGGCCCACCGGTCGCCACCAGCGAG
CTGATTAAGGAGAACATGCACATGAAGCTGTACATGGAGGGCACCGTGGACAACCATCACTTCAAGTGCA
CATCCGAGGGCGAAGGCAAGCCCTACGAGGGCACCCAGACCATGAGAATCAAGGTGGTCGAGGGCGGCCC
TCTCCCCTTCGCCTTCGACATCCTGGCTACTAGCTTCCTCTACGGCAGCAAGACCTTCATCAACCACACC
CAGGGCATCCCCGACTTCTTCAAGCAGTCCTTCCCTGAGGGCTTCACATGGGAGAGAGTCACCACATACG
AAGACGGGGGCGTGCTGACCGCTACCCAGGACACCAGCCTCCAGGACGGCTGCCTCATCTACAACGTCAA
GATCAGAGGGGTGAACTTCACATCCAACGGCCCTGTGATGCAGAAGAAAACACTCGGCTGGGAGGCCTTC
ACCGAGACGCTGTACCCCGCTGACGGCGGCCTGGAAGGCAGAAACGACATGGCCCTGAAGCTCGTGGGCG
GGAGCCATCTGATCGCAAACATCAAGACCACATATAGATCCAAGAAACCCGCTAAGAACCTCAAGATGCC
TGGCGTCTACTATGTGGACTACAGACTGGAAAGAATCAAGGAGGCCAACAACGAGACCTACGTCGAGCAG
CACGAGGTGGCAGTGGCCAGATACTGCGACCTCCCTAGCAAACTGGGGCACAAGCTTAATTAAGAATTCG
TCGAGGGACCTAATAACTTCGTATAGCATACATTATACGAAGTTATACATGTTTAAGGGTTCCGGTTCCA
CTAGGTACAATTCGATATCAAGCTTATCGATAATCAACCTCTGGATTACAAAATTTGTGAAAGATTGACT
GGTATTCTTAACTATGTTGCTCCTTTTACGCTATGTGGATACGCTGCTTTAATGCCTTTGTATCATGCTA
TTGCTTCCCGTATGGCTTTCATTTTCTCCTCCTTGTATAAATCCTGGTTGCTGTCTCTTTATGAGGAGTT
GTGGCCCGTTGTCAGGCAACGTGGCGTGGTGTGCACTGTGTTTGCTGACGCAACCCCCACTGGTTGGGGC
ATTGCCACCACCTGTCAGCTCCTTTCCGGGACTTTCGCTTTCCCCCTCCCTATTGCCACGGCGGAACTCA
TCGCCGCCTGCCTTGCCCGCTGCTGGACAGGGGCTCGGCTGTTGGGCACTGACAATTCCGTGGTGTTGTC
GGGGAAATCATCGTCCTTTCCTTGGCTGCTCGCCTGTGTTGCCACCTGGATTCTGCGCGGGACGTCCTTC
TGCTACGTCCCTTCGGCCCTCAATCCAGCGGACCTTCCTTCCCGCGGCCTGCTGCCGGCTCTGCGGCCTC
TTCCGCGTCTTCGCCTTCGCCCTCAGACGAGTCGGATCTCCCTTTGGGCCGCCTCCCCGCATCGATACCG
TCGACCTCGATCGAGACCTAGAAAAACATGGAGCAATCACAAGTAGCAATACAGCAGCTACCAATGCTGA
TTGTGCCTGGCTAGAAGCACAAGAGGAGGAGGAGGTGGGTTTTCCAGTCACACCTCAGGTACCTTTAAGA
CCAATGACTTACAAGGCAGCTGTAGATCTTAGCCACTTTTTAAAAGAAAAGGGGGGACTGGAAGGGCTAA
TTCACTCCCAACGAAGACAAGATATCCTTGATCTGTGGATCTACCACACACAAGGCTACTTCCCTGATTG
GCAGAACTACACACCAGGGCCAGGGATCAGATATCCACTGACCTTTGGATGGTGCTACAAGCTAGTACCA
GTTGAGCAAGAGAAGGTAGAAGAAGCCAATGAAGGAGAGAACACCCGCTTGTTACACCCTGTGAGCCTGC
ATGGGATGGATGACCCGGAGAGAGAAGTATTAGAGTGGAGGTTTGACAGCCGCCTAGCATTTCATCACAT
GGCCCGAGAGCTGCATCCGGACTGTACTGGGTCTCTCTGGTTAGACCAGATCTGAGCCTGGGAGCTCTCT
GGCTAACTAGGGAACCCACTGCTTAAGCCTCAATAAAGCTTGCCTTGAGTGCTTCAAGTAGTGTGTGCCC
GTCTGTTGTGTGACTCTGGTAACTAGAGATCCCTCAGACCCTTTTAGTCAGTGTGGAAAATCTCTAGCAG
CATGTGAGCAAAAGGCCAGCAAAAGGCCAGGAACCGTAAAAAGGCCGCGTTGCTGGCGTTTTTCCATAGG
CTCCGCCCCCCTGACGAGCATCACAAAAATCGACGCTCAAGTCAGAGGTGGCGAAACCCGACAGGACTAT
AAAGATACCAGGCGTTTCCCCCTGGAAGCTCCCTCGTGCGCTCTCCTGTTCCGACCCTGCCGCTTACCGG
ATACCTGTCCGCCTTTCTCCCTTCGGGAAGCGTGGCGCTTTCTCATAGCTCACGCTGTAGGTATCTCAGT
TCGGTGTAGGTCGTTCGCTCCAAGCTGGGCTGTGTGCACGAACCCCCCGTTCAGCCCGACCGCTGCGCCT
TATCCGGTAACTATCGTCTTGAGTCCAACCCGGTAAGACACGACTTATCGCCACTGGCAGCAGCCACTGG
TAACAGGATTAGCAGAGCGAGGTATGTAGGCGGTGCTACAGAGTTCTTGAAGTGGTGGCCTAACTACGGC
TACACTAGAAGAACAGTATTTGGTATCTGCGCTCTGCTGAAGCCAGTTACCTTCGGAAAAAGAGTTGGTA
GCTCTTGATCCGGCAAACAAACCACCGCTGGTAGCGGTGGTTTTTTTGTTTGCAAGCAGCAGATTACGCG
CAGAAAAAAAGGATCTCAAGAAGATCCTTTGATCTTTTCTACGGGGTCTGACGCTCAGTGGAACGAAAAC
TCACGTTAAGGGATTTTGGTCATGAGATTATCAAAAAGGATCTTCACCTAGATCCTTTTAAATTAAAAAT
GAAGTTTTAAATCAATCTAAAGTATATATGAGTAAACTTGGTCTGACAGTTACCAATGCTTAATCAGTGA
GGCACCTATCTCAGCGATCTGTCTATTTCGTTCATCCATAGTTGCCTGACTCCCCGTCGTGTAGATAACT
ACGATACGGGAGGGCTTACCATCTGGCCCCAGTGCTGCAATGATACCGCGAGACCCACGCTCACCGGCTC
CAGATTTATCAGCAATAAACCAGCCAGCCGGAAGGGCCGAGCGCAGAAGTGGTCCTGCAACTTTATCCGC
CTCCATCCAGTCTATTAATTGTTGCCGGGAAGCTAGAGTAAGTAGTTCGCCAGTTAATAGTTTGCGCAAC
GTTGTTGCCATTGCTACAGGCATCGTGGTGTCACGCTCGTCGTTTGGTATGGCTTCATTCAGCTCCGGTT
CCCAACGATCAAGGCGAGTTACATGATCCCCCATGTTGTGCAAAAAAGCGGTTAGCTCCTTCGGTCCTCC
GATCGTTGTCAGAAGTAAGTTGGCCGCAGTGTTATCACTCATGGTTATGGCAGCACTGCATAATTCTCTT
ACTGTCATGCCATCCGTAAGATGCTTTTCTGTGACTGGTGAGTACTCAACCAAGTCATTCTGAGAATAGT
GTATGCGGCGACCGAGTTGCTCTTGCCCGGCGTCAATACGGGATAATACCGCGCCACATAGCAGAACTTT
AAAAGTGCTCATCATTGGAAAACGTTCTTCGGGGCGAAAACTCTCAAGGATCTTACCGCTGTTGAGATCC
AGTTCGATGTAACCCACTCGTGCACCCAACTGATCTTCAGCATCTTTTACTTTCACCAGCGTTTCTGGGT
GAGCAAAAACAGGAAGGCAAAATGCCGCAAAAAAGGGAATAAGGGCGACACGGAAATGTTGAATACTCAT
ACTCTTCCTTTTTCAATATTATTGAAGCATTTATCAGGGTTATTGTCTCATGAGCGGATACATATTTGAA
TGTATTTAGAAAAATAAACAAATAGGGGTTCCGCGCACATTTCCCCGAAAAGTGCCACCTGACGCTTAAG
CGGTCGACGGATCGGGAGATCTCCCGATCCCCTATGGTGCACTCTCAGTACAATCTGCTCTGATGCCGCA
TAGTTAAGCCAGTATCTGCTCCCTGCTTGTGTGTTGGAGGTCGCTGAGTAGTGCGCGAGCAAAATTTAAG
CTACAACAAGGCAAGGCTTGACCGACAATTGCATGAAGAATCTGCTTAGGGTTAGGCGTTTTGCGCTGCT
TCGCGATGTACGGGCCAGATATACGCGTTGACATTGATTATTGACTAGTTATTAATAGTAATCAATTACG
GGGTCATTAGTTCATAGCCCATATATGGAGTTCCGCGTTACATAACTTACGGTAAATGGCCCGCCTGGCT
GACCGCCCAACGACCCCCGCCCATTGACGTCAATAATGACGTATGTTCCCATAGTAACGCCAATAGGGAC
TTTCCATTGACGTCAATGGGTGGAGTATTTACGGTAAACTGCCCACTTGGCAGTACATCAAGTGTATCAT
ATGCCAAGTACGCCCCCTATTGACGTCAATGACGGTAAATGGCCCGCCTGGCATTATGCCCAGTACATGA
CCTTATGGGACTTTCCTACTTGGCAGTACATCTACGTATTAGTCATCGCTATTACCATGGTGATGCGGTT
TTGGCAGTACATCAATGGGCGTGGATAGCGGTTTGACTCACGGGGATTTCCAAGTCTCCACCCCATTGAC
GTCAATGGGAGTTTGTTTTGGCACCAAAATCAACGGGACTTTCCAAAATGTCGTAACAACTCCGCCCCAT
TGACGCAAATGGGCGGTAGGCGTGTACGGTGGGAGGTCTATATAAGCAGCGCGTTTTGCCTGTACTGGGT
CTCTCTGGTTAGACCAGATCTGAGCCTGGGAGCTCTCTGGCTAACTAGGGAACCCACTGCTTAAGCCTCA
ATAAAGCTTGCCTTGAGTGCTTCAAGTAGTGTGTGCCCGTCTGTTGTGTGACTCTGGTAACTAGAGATCC
CTCAGACCCTTTTAGTCAGTGTGGAAAATCTCTAGCAGTGGCGCCCGAACAGGGACTTGAAAGCGAAAGG
GAAACCAGAGGAGCTCTCTCGACGCAGGACTCGGCTTGCTGAAGCGCGCACGGCAAGAGGCGAGGGGCGG
CGACTGGTGAGTACGCCAAAAATTTTGACTAGCGGAGGCTAGAAGGAGAGAGATGGGTGCGAGAGCGTCA
GTATTAAGCGGGGGAGAATTAGATCGCGATGGGAAAAAATTCGGTTAAGGCCAGGGGGAAAGAAAAAATA
TAAATTAAAACATATAGTATGGGCAAGCAGGGAGCTAGAACGATTCGCAGTTAATCCTGGCCTGTTAGAA
ACATCAGAAGGCTGTAGACAAATACTGGGACAGCTACAACCATCCCTTCAGACAGGATCAGAAGAACTTA
GATCATTATATAATACAGTAGCAACCCTCTATTGTGTGCATCAAAGGATAGAGATAAAAGACACCAAGGA
AGCTTTAGACAAGATAGAGGAAGAGCAAAACAAAAGTAAGACCACCGCACAGCAAGCGGCCGGCCGCGCT
GATCTTCAGACCTGGAGGAGGAGATATGAGGGACAATTGGAGAAGTGAATTATATAAATATAAAGTAGTA
AAAATTGAACCATTAGGAGTAGCACCCACCAAGGCAAAGAGAAGAGTGGTGCAGAGAGAAAAAAGAGCAG
TGGGAATAGGAGCTTTGTTCCTTGGGTTCTTGGGAGCAGCAGGAAGCACTATGGGCGCAGCGTCAATGAC
GCTGACGGTACAGGCCAGACAATTATTGTCTGGTATAGTGCAGCAGCAGAACAATTTGCTGAGGGCTATT
GAGGCGCAACAGCATCTGTTGCAACTCACAGTCTGGGGCATCAAGCAGCTCCAGGCAAGAATCCTGGCTG
TGGAAAGATACCTAAAGGATCAACAGCTCCTGGGGATTTGGGGTTGCTCTGGAAAACTCATTTGCACCAC
TGCTGTGCCTTGGAATGCTAGTTGGAGTAATAAATCTCTGGAACAGATTTGGAATCACACGACCTGGATG
GAGTGGGACAGAGAAATTAACAATTACACAAGCTTAATACACTCCTTAATTGAAGAATCGCAAAACCAGC
AAGAAAAGAATGAACAAGAATTATTGGAATTAGATAAATGGGCAAGTTTGTGGAATTGGTTTAACATAAC
AAATTGGCTGTGGTATATAAAATTATTCATAATGATAGTAGGAGGCTTGGTAGGTTTAAGAATAGTTTTT
GCTGTACTTTCTATAGTGAATAGAGTTAGGCAGGGATATTCACCATTATCGTTTCAGACCCACCTCCCAA
CCCCGAGGGGACCCGACAGGCCCGAAGGAATAGAAGAAGAAGGTGGAGAGAGAGACAGAGACAGATCCAT
TCGATTAGTGAACGGATCGGCACTGCGTGCGCCAATTCTGCAGACAAATGGCAGTATTCATCCACAATTT
TAAAAGAAAAGGGGGGATTGGGGGGTACAGTGCAGGGGAAAGAATAGTAGACATAATAGCAACAGACATA
CAAACTAAAGAATTACAAAAACAAATTACAAAAATTCAAAATTTTCGGGTTTATTACAGGGACAGCAGAG
ATCCAGTTTGGTTAGTACCGGGCCCGCTCTAGAGATCCGACGCGCCATCTCTAGGCCCGCGCCGGCCCCC
TCGCACGGACTTGTGGGAGAAGCTCGGCTACTCCCCTGCCCCGGTTAATTTGCATATAATATTTCCTAGT
AACTATAGAGGCTTAATGTGCGATAAAAGACAGATAATCTGTTCTTTTTAATACTAGCTACATTTTACAT
GATAGGCTTGGATTTCTATAACTTCGTATAGCATACATTATACGAAGTTATAAACAGCACAAAAGGAAAC
TCACCCTAACTGTAAAGTAATTGTGTGTTTTGAGACTATAAGTATCCCTTGGAGAACCACCTTGTTGG
