Features (pLannotate 1.2.2; 23 found; start..end, strand, type, name):
    146..263     +  misc_feature   cPPT/CTS: central polypurine tract and central termination sequence of HIV-1
    516..549     +  protein_bind   loxP: Cre-mediated recombination occurs in the 8-bp core sequence (GCATACAT). Cre recombinase
    674..741     +  misc_RNA       tracrRNA (fragment): trans-activating CRISPR RNA for the Streptococcus pyogenes CRISPR/Cas9 system
    806..1977    +  promoter       EF-1α promoter: strong constitutive promoter for human elongation factor EF-1α
   1989..2585    +  CDS            PuroR: puromycin N-acetyltransferase; pac from Streptomyces alboniger; confers resistance to puromycin
   2661..3359    +  CDS            TagBFP: monomeric blue fluorescent protein mammalian codon-optimized
   3379..3412    +  protein_bind   loxP: Cre-mediated recombination occurs in the 8-bp core sequence (GCATACAT). Cre recombinase
   3445..3468    +  misc_feature   MCS (fragment): pBluescript multiple cloning site
   3468..4056    +  misc_feature   WPRE: woodchuck hepatitis virus posttranscriptional regulatory element
   4057..4076    +  misc_feature   MCS (fragment): pBluescript multiple cloning site
   4078..4578    +  CDS            nef (fragment): NEF_HV1LA - Experimental evidence at protein level: Swiss-Prot protein existence level 1. Extracellular Nef protein targets CD4(+) T-lymphocytes for apoptosis by interacting with CXCR4 surface receptors. From Human immunodeficiency virus type 1 group M subtype B (isolate Lai) (HIV-1).
   4585..4765    +  LTR            5' LTR (truncated): truncated 5' long terminal repeat (LTR) from HIV-1
   4827..5415    -  rep_origin     ori: high-copy-number ColE1/pMB1/pBR322/pUC origin of replication
   5586..6446    -  CDS            AmpR: β-lactamase; bla; confers resistance to ampicillin, carbenicillin, and related antibiotics
   6447..6551    -  promoter       AmpR promoter: bla
   6610..6662    -  misc_feature   bom (fragment): basis of mobility region from pBR322
   6817..7196    +  enhancer       CMV enhancer: human cytomegalovirus immediate early enhancer
   7197..7396    +  promoter       CMV promoter: human cytomegalovirus (CMV) immediate early promoter
   7414..7594    +  LTR            5' LTR (truncated): truncated 5' long terminal repeat (LTR) from HIV-1
   7641..7766    +  misc_feature   HIV-1 Ψ: packaging signal of human immunodeficiency virus type 1
   7750..8088    +  CDS            HIV-1 gag (fragment): gag protein from human immunodeficiency virus 1; gag
   8263..8496    +  misc_feature   RRE: The Rev response element (RRE) of HIV-1 allows for Rev-dependent mRNA export from the nucleus to the cytoplasm.
   8873..96      +  CDS            Rev (fragment) (across the origin): human immunodeficiency virus 1 (HIV-1) Rev protein; rev; enhances nuclear export of unspliced and incompletely spliced viral mRNAs
>Addgene plasmid #120212 | CRISPRi-CENPB-g4 | addgene full sequence | sequence record 273586 | Addgene NGS Result
CCTCCCAACCCCGAGGGGACCCGACAGGCCCGAAGGAATAGAAGAAGAAGGTGGAGAGAGAGACAGAGAC
AGATCCATTCGATTAGTGAACGGATCGGCACTGCGTGCGCCAATTCTGCAGACAAATGGCAGTATTCATC
CACAATTTTAAAAGAAAAGGGGGGATTGGGGGGTACAGTGCAGGGGAAAGAATAGTAGACATAATAGCAA
CAGACATACAAACTAAAGAATTACAAAAACAAATTACAAAAATTCAAAATTTTCGGGTTTATTACAGGGA
CAGCAGAGATCCAGTTTGGTTAGTACCGGGCCCGCTCTAGAGATCCGACGCGCCATCTCTAGGCCCGCGC
CGGCCCCCTCGCACGGACTTGTGGGAGAAGCTCGGCTACTCCCCTGCCCCGGTTAATTTGCATATAATAT
TTCCTAGTAACTATAGAGGCTTAATGTGCGATAAAAGACAGATAATCTGTTCTTTTTAATACTAGCTACA
TTTTACATGATAGGCTTGGATTTCTATAACTTCGTATAGCATACATTATACGAAGTTATAAACAGCACAA
AAGGAAACTCACCCTAACTGTAAAGTAATTGTGTGTTTTGAGACTATAAGTATCCCTTGGAGAACCACCT
TGTTGGCCGCCGGCCTGCCGGTCAAGTTTAAGAGCTAAGCTGGAAACAGCATAGCAAGTTTAAATAAGGC
TAGTCCGTTATCAACTTGAAAAAGTGGCACCGAGTCGGTGCTTTTTTTCTCGAGTACTAGGATCCATTAG
GCGGCCGCGTGGATAACCGTATTACCGCCATGCATGTGCCCGTCAGTGGGCAGAGCGCACATCGCCCACA
GTCCCCGAGAAGTTGGGGGGAGGGGTCGGCAATTGAACCGGTGCCTAGAGAAGGTGGCGCGGGGTAAACT
GGGAAAGTGATGTCGTGTACTGGCTCCGCCTTTTTCCCGAGGGTGGGGGAGAACCGTATATAAGTGCAGT
AGTCGCCGTGAACGTTCTTTTTCGCAACGGGTTTGCCGCCAGAACACAGGTAAGTGCCGTGTGTGGTTCC
CGCGGGCCTGGCCTCTTTACGGGTTATGGCCCTTGCGTGCCTTGAATTACTTCCACCTGGCTGCAGTACG
TGATTCTTGATCCCGAGCTTCGGGTTGGAAGTGGGTGGGAGAGTTCGAGGCCTTGCGCTTAAGGAGCCCC
TTCGCCTCGTGCTTGAGTTGAGGCCTGGCCTGGGCGCTGGGGCCGCCGCGTGCGAATCTGGTGGCACCTT
CGCGCCTGTCTCGCTGCTTTCGATAAGTCTCTAGCCATTTAAAATTTTTGATGACCTGCTGCGACGCTTT
TTTTCTGGCAAGATAGTCTTGTAAATGCGGGCCAAGATCTGCACACTGGTATTTCGGTTTTTGGGGCCGC
GGGCGGCGACGGGGCCCGTGCGTCCCAGCGCACATGTTCGGCGAGGCGGGGCCTGCGAGCGCGGCCACCG
AGAATCGGACGGGGGTAGTCTCAAGCTGGCCGGCCTGCTCTGGTGCCTGGCCTCGCGCCGCCGTGTATCG
CCCCGCCCTGGGCGGCAAGGCTGGCCCGGTCGGCACCAGTTGCGTGAGCGGAAAGATGGCCGCTTCCCGG
CCCTGCTGCAGGGAGCTCAAAATGGAGGACGCGGCGCTCGGGAGAGCGGGCGGGTGAGTCACCCACACAA
AGGAAAAGGGCCTTTCCGTCCTCAGCCGTCGCTTCATGTGACTCCACGGAGTACCGGGCGCCGTCCAGGC
ACCTCGATTAGTTCTCGCGCTTTTGGAGTACGTCGTCTTTAGGTTGGGGGGAGGGGTTTTATGCGATGGA
GTTTCCCCACACTGAGTGGGTGGAGACTGAAGTTAGGCCAGCTTGGCACTTGATGTAATTCTCCTTGGAA
TTTGCCCTTTTTGAGTTTGGATCTTGGTTCATTCTCAAGCCTCAGACAGTGGTTCAAAGTTTTTTTCTTC
CATTTCAGGTGTCGTGAGCTAGCCCACCATGACCGAGTACAAGCCCACGGTGCGCCTCGCCACCCGCGAC
GACGTCCCCCGGGCCGTACGCACCCTCGCCGCCGCGTTCGCCGACTACCCCGCCACGCGCCACACCGTCG
ACCCGGACCGCCACATCGAGCGGGTCACCGAGCTGCAAGAACTCTTCCTCACGCGCGTCGGGCTCGACAT
CGGCAAGGTGTGGGTCGCGGACGACGGCGCCGCGGTGGCGGTCTGGACCACGCCGGAGAGCGTCGAAGCG
GGGGCGGTGTTCGCCGAGATCGGCCCGCGCATGGCCGAGTTGAGCGGTTCCCGGCTGGCCGCGCAGCAAC
AGATGGAAGGCCTCCTGGCGCCGCACCGGCCCAAGGAGCCCGCGTGGTTCCTGGCCACCGTCGGCGTCTC
GCCCGACCACCAGGGCAAGGGTCTGGGCAGCGCCGTCGTGCTCCCCGGAGTGGAGGCGGCCGAGCGCGCC
GGGGTGCCCGCCTTCCTGGAGACCTCCGCGCCCCGCAACCTCCCCTTCTACGAGCGGCTCGGCTTCACCG
TCACCGCCGACGTCGAGGTGCCCGAAGGACCGCGCACCTGGTGCATGACCCGCAAGCCCGGTGCCGGATC
GGGAGAGGGCAGAGGAAGTCTGCTAACATGCGGTGACGTCGAGGAGAATCCTGGCCCACCGGTCGCCACC
AGCGAGCTGATTAAGGAGAACATGCACATGAAGCTGTACATGGAGGGCACCGTGGACAACCATCACTTCA
AGTGCACATCCGAGGGCGAAGGCAAGCCCTACGAGGGCACCCAGACCATGAGAATCAAGGTGGTCGAGGG
CGGCCCTCTCCCCTTCGCCTTCGACATCCTGGCTACTAGCTTCCTCTACGGCAGCAAGACCTTCATCAAC
CACACCCAGGGCATCCCCGACTTCTTCAAGCAGTCCTTCCCTGAGGGCTTCACATGGGAGAGAGTCACCA
CATACGAAGACGGGGGCGTGCTGACCGCTACCCAGGACACCAGCCTCCAGGACGGCTGCCTCATCTACAA
CGTCAAGATCAGAGGGGTGAACTTCACATCCAACGGCCCTGTGATGCAGAAGAAAACACTCGGCTGGGAG
GCCTTCACCGAGACGCTGTACCCCGCTGACGGCGGCCTGGAAGGCAGAAACGACATGGCCCTGAAGCTCG
TGGGCGGGAGCCATCTGATCGCAAACATCAAGACCACATATAGATCCAAGAAACCCGCTAAGAACCTCAA
GATGCCTGGCGTCTACTATGTGGACTACAGACTGGAAAGAATCAAGGAGGCCAACAACGAGACCTACGTC
GAGCAGCACGAGGTGGCAGTGGCCAGATACTGCGACCTCCCTAGCAAACTGGGGCACAAGCTTAATTAAG
AATTCGTCGAGGGACCTAATAACTTCGTATAGCATACATTATACGAAGTTATACATGTTTAAGGGTTCCG
GTTCCACTAGGTACAATTCGATATCAAGCTTATCGATAATCAACCTCTGGATTACAAAATTTGTGAAAGA
TTGACTGGTATTCTTAACTATGTTGCTCCTTTTACGCTATGTGGATACGCTGCTTTAATGCCTTTGTATC
ATGCTATTGCTTCCCGTATGGCTTTCATTTTCTCCTCCTTGTATAAATCCTGGTTGCTGTCTCTTTATGA
GGAGTTGTGGCCCGTTGTCAGGCAACGTGGCGTGGTGTGCACTGTGTTTGCTGACGCAACCCCCACTGGT
TGGGGCATTGCCACCACCTGTCAGCTCCTTTCCGGGACTTTCGCTTTCCCCCTCCCTATTGCCACGGCGG
AACTCATCGCCGCCTGCCTTGCCCGCTGCTGGACAGGGGCTCGGCTGTTGGGCACTGACAATTCCGTGGT
GTTGTCGGGGAAATCATCGTCCTTTCCTTGGCTGCTCGCCTGTGTTGCCACCTGGATTCTGCGCGGGACG
TCCTTCTGCTACGTCCCTTCGGCCCTCAATCCAGCGGACCTTCCTTCCCGCGGCCTGCTGCCGGCTCTGC
GGCCTCTTCCGCGTCTTCGCCTTCGCCCTCAGACGAGTCGGATCTCCCTTTGGGCCGCCTCCCCGCATCG
ATACCGTCGACCTCGATCGAGACCTAGAAAAACATGGAGCAATCACAAGTAGCAATACAGCAGCTACCAA
TGCTGATTGTGCCTGGCTAGAAGCACAAGAGGAGGAGGAGGTGGGTTTTCCAGTCACACCTCAGGTACCT
TTAAGACCAATGACTTACAAGGCAGCTGTAGATCTTAGCCACTTTTTAAAAGAAAAGGGGGGACTGGAAG
GGCTAATTCACTCCCAACGAAGACAAGATATCCTTGATCTGTGGATCTACCACACACAAGGCTACTTCCC
TGATTGGCAGAACTACACACCAGGGCCAGGGATCAGATATCCACTGACCTTTGGATGGTGCTACAAGCTA
GTACCAGTTGAGCAAGAGAAGGTAGAAGAAGCCAATGAAGGAGAGAACACCCGCTTGTTACACCCTGTGA
GCCTGCATGGGATGGATGACCCGGAGAGAGAAGTATTAGAGTGGAGGTTTGACAGCCGCCTAGCATTTCA
TCACATGGCCCGAGAGCTGCATCCGGACTGTACTGGGTCTCTCTGGTTAGACCAGATCTGAGCCTGGGAG
CTCTCTGGCTAACTAGGGAACCCACTGCTTAAGCCTCAATAAAGCTTGCCTTGAGTGCTTCAAGTAGTGT
GTGCCCGTCTGTTGTGTGACTCTGGTAACTAGAGATCCCTCAGACCCTTTTAGTCAGTGTGGAAAATCTC
TAGCAGCATGTGAGCAAAAGGCCAGCAAAAGGCCAGGAACCGTAAAAAGGCCGCGTTGCTGGCGTTTTTC
CATAGGCTCCGCCCCCCTGACGAGCATCACAAAAATCGACGCTCAAGTCAGAGGTGGCGAAACCCGACAG
GACTATAAAGATACCAGGCGTTTCCCCCTGGAAGCTCCCTCGTGCGCTCTCCTGTTCCGACCCTGCCGCT
TACCGGATACCTGTCCGCCTTTCTCCCTTCGGGAAGCGTGGCGCTTTCTCATAGCTCACGCTGTAGGTAT
CTCAGTTCGGTGTAGGTCGTTCGCTCCAAGCTGGGCTGTGTGCACGAACCCCCCGTTCAGCCCGACCGCT
GCGCCTTATCCGGTAACTATCGTCTTGAGTCCAACCCGGTAAGACACGACTTATCGCCACTGGCAGCAGC
CACTGGTAACAGGATTAGCAGAGCGAGGTATGTAGGCGGTGCTACAGAGTTCTTGAAGTGGTGGCCTAAC
TACGGCTACACTAGAAGAACAGTATTTGGTATCTGCGCTCTGCTGAAGCCAGTTACCTTCGGAAAAAGAG
TTGGTAGCTCTTGATCCGGCAAACAAACCACCGCTGGTAGCGGTGGTTTTTTTGTTTGCAAGCAGCAGAT
TACGCGCAGAAAAAAAGGATCTCAAGAAGATCCTTTGATCTTTTCTACGGGGTCTGACGCTCAGTGGAAC
GAAAACTCACGTTAAGGGATTTTGGTCATGAGATTATCAAAAAGGATCTTCACCTAGATCCTTTTAAATT
AAAAATGAAGTTTTAAATCAATCTAAAGTATATATGAGTAAACTTGGTCTGACAGTTACCAATGCTTAAT
CAGTGAGGCACCTATCTCAGCGATCTGTCTATTTCGTTCATCCATAGTTGCCTGACTCCCCGTCGTGTAG
ATAACTACGATACGGGAGGGCTTACCATCTGGCCCCAGTGCTGCAATGATACCGCGAGACCCACGCTCAC
CGGCTCCAGATTTATCAGCAATAAACCAGCCAGCCGGAAGGGCCGAGCGCAGAAGTGGTCCTGCAACTTT
ATCCGCCTCCATCCAGTCTATTAATTGTTGCCGGGAAGCTAGAGTAAGTAGTTCGCCAGTTAATAGTTTG
CGCAACGTTGTTGCCATTGCTACAGGCATCGTGGTGTCACGCTCGTCGTTTGGTATGGCTTCATTCAGCT
CCGGTTCCCAACGATCAAGGCGAGTTACATGATCCCCCATGTTGTGCAAAAAAGCGGTTAGCTCCTTCGG
TCCTCCGATCGTTGTCAGAAGTAAGTTGGCCGCAGTGTTATCACTCATGGTTATGGCAGCACTGCATAAT
TCTCTTACTGTCATGCCATCCGTAAGATGCTTTTCTGTGACTGGTGAGTACTCAACCAAGTCATTCTGAG
AATAGTGTATGCGGCGACCGAGTTGCTCTTGCCCGGCGTCAATACGGGATAATACCGCGCCACATAGCAG
AACTTTAAAAGTGCTCATCATTGGAAAACGTTCTTCGGGGCGAAAACTCTCAAGGATCTTACCGCTGTTG
AGATCCAGTTCGATGTAACCCACTCGTGCACCCAACTGATCTTCAGCATCTTTTACTTTCACCAGCGTTT
CTGGGTGAGCAAAAACAGGAAGGCAAAATGCCGCAAAAAAGGGAATAAGGGCGACACGGAAATGTTGAAT
ACTCATACTCTTCCTTTTTCAATATTATTGAAGCATTTATCAGGGTTATTGTCTCATGAGCGGATACATA
TTTGAATGTATTTAGAAAAATAAACAAATAGGGGTTCCGCGCACATTTCCCCGAAAAGTGCCACCTGACG
TCGACGGATCGGGAGATCTCCCGATCCCCTATGGTGCACTCTCAGTACAATCTGCTCTGATGCCGCATAG
TTAAGCCAGTATCTGCTCCCTGCTTGTGTGTTGGAGGTCGCTGAGTAGTGCGCGAGCAAAATTTAAGCTA
CAACAAGGCAAGGCTTGACCGACAATTGCATGAAGAATCTGCTTAGGGTTAGGCGTTTTGCGCTGCTTCG
CGATGTACGGGCCAGATATACGCGTTGACATTGATTATTGACTAGTTATTAATAGTAATCAATTACGGGG
TCATTAGTTCATAGCCCATATATGGAGTTCCGCGTTACATAACTTACGGTAAATGGCCCGCCTGGCTGAC
CGCCCAACGACCCCCGCCCATTGACGTCAATAATGACGTATGTTCCCATAGTAACGCCAATAGGGACTTT
CCATTGACGTCAATGGGTGGAGTATTTACGGTAAACTGCCCACTTGGCAGTACATCAAGTGTATCATATG
CCAAGTACGCCCCCTATTGACGTCAATGACGGTAAATGGCCCGCCTGGCATTATGCCCAGTACATGACCT
TATGGGACTTTCCTACTTGGCAGTACATCTACGTATTAGTCATCGCTATTACCATGGTGATGCGGTTTTG
GCAGTACATCAATGGGCGTGGATAGCGGTTTGACTCACGGGGATTTCCAAGTCTCCACCCCATTGACGTC
AATGGGAGTTTGTTTTGGCACCAAAATCAACGGGACTTTCCAAAATGTCGTAACAACTCCGCCCCATTGA
CGCAAATGGGCGGTAGGCGTGTACGGTGGGAGGTCTATATAAGCAGCGCGTTTTGCCTGTACTGGGTCTC
TCTGGTTAGACCAGATCTGAGCCTGGGAGCTCTCTGGCTAACTAGGGAACCCACTGCTTAAGCCTCAATA
AAGCTTGCCTTGAGTGCTTCAAGTAGTGTGTGCCCGTCTGTTGTGTGACTCTGGTAACTAGAGATCCCTC
AGACCCTTTTAGTCAGTGTGGAAAATCTCTAGCAGTGGCGCCCGAACAGGGACTTGAAAGCGAAAGGGAA
ACCAGAGGAGCTCTCTCGACGCAGGACTCGGCTTGCTGAAGCGCGCACGGCAAGAGGCGAGGGGCGGCGA
CTGGTGAGTACGCCAAAAATTTTGACTAGCGGAGGCTAGAAGGAGAGAGATGGGTGCGAGAGCGTCAGTA
TTAAGCGGGGGAGAATTAGATCGCGATGGGAAAAAATTCGGTTAAGGCCAGGGGGAAAGAAAAAATATAA
ATTAAAACATATAGTATGGGCAAGCAGGGAGCTAGAACGATTCGCAGTTAATCCTGGCCTGTTAGAAACA
TCAGAAGGCTGTAGACAAATACTGGGACAGCTACAACCATCCCTTCAGACAGGATCAGAAGAACTTAGAT
CATTATATAATACAGTAGCAACCCTCTATTGTGTGCATCAAAGGATAGAGATAAAAGACACCAAGGAAGC
TTTAGACAAGATAGAGGAAGAGCAAAACAAAAGTAAGACCACCGCACAGCAAGCGGCCGGCCGCTGATCT
TCAGACCTGGAGGAGGAGATATGAGGGACAATTGGAGAAGTGAATTATATAAATATAAAGTAGTAAAAAT
TGAACCATTAGGAGTAGCACCCACCAAGGCAAAGAGAAGAGTGGTGCAGAGAGAAAAAAGAGCAGTGGGA
ATAGGAGCTTTGTTCCTTGGGTTCTTGGGAGCAGCAGGAAGCACTATGGGCGCAGCGTCAATGACGCTGA
CGGTACAGGCCAGACAATTATTGTCTGGTATAGTGCAGCAGCAGAACAATTTGCTGAGGGCTATTGAGGC
GCAACAGCATCTGTTGCAACTCACAGTCTGGGGCATCAAGCAGCTCCAGGCAAGAATCCTGGCTGTGGAA
AGATACCTAAAGGATCAACAGCTCCTGGGGATTTGGGGTTGCTCTGGAAAACTCATTTGCACCACTGCTG
TGCCTTGGAATGCTAGTTGGAGTAATAAATCTCTGGAACAGATTTGGAATCACACGACCTGGATGGAGTG
GGACAGAGAAATTAACAATTACACAAGCTTAATACACTCCTTAATTGAAGAATCGCAAAACCAGCAAGAA
AAGAATGAACAAGAATTATTGGAATTAGATAAATGGGCAAGTTTGTGGAATTGGTTTAACATAACAAATT
GGCTGTGGTATATAAAATTATTCATAATGATAGTAGGAGGCTTGGTAGGTTTAAGAATAGTTTTTGCTGT
ACTTTCTATAGTGAATAGAGTTAGGCAGGGATATTCACCATTATCGTTTCAGACCCA
